Addgene plasmid #201453: pPB-Neo-COVGT4-d2EGFP-mCherry
Purpose: Fluorescent reporter for genetic tracing of epithelial cell SARS-CoV2 response.
Depositing lab: Gaetano Gargiulo. Depositing organization: Max-Delbrueck-Centrum fuer Molekulare Medizin (MDC). Publication: Pharmacological modulators of epithelial immunity uncovered by synthetic genetic tracing of SARS-CoV-2 infection responses. Jiang B, Schmitt MJ, Rand U, Company C, Dramaretska Y, Grossmann M, Serresi M, Cicin-Sain L, Gargiulo G. Sci Adv. 2023 Jun 23;9(25):eadf4975. doi: 10.1126/sciadv.adf4975. Epub 2023 Jun 21. PubMed 37343108.
Backbone
  Vector backbone: Mammalian PiggyBac Expression Vector
  Backbone manufacturer: Vectorbuilder
  Backbone size w/o insert (bp): 7890
  Vector type: Synthetic Biology
  Selectable markers: Neomycin (select with G418)
Growth in bacteria
  Bacterial resistance: Ampicillin, 100 μg/mL
  Growth temperature: 37°C
  Growth strain: NEB Stable
  Copy number: High Copy
Gene/Insert
  Gene/Insert name: COVGT4_d2EGFP-mCherry (alt name: COVGT4)
  Species: H. sapiens (human)
  Insert size (bp): 8645
  Cloning method: Gibson Cloning
Terms and licenses: Academic/Nonprofit Terms; Industry Terms: Not Available to Industry
Depositor comments: We used SARS-CoV-2 signature & transcription factor genes to design reporters that model infection response in epithelial cells (Blanko-Melo et al.,2020; Wyler et al.,2020; Lamers et al.,2020). 5' cloning site: AccI (unknown if destroyed).
How to cite: pPB-Neo-COVGT4-d2EGFP-mCherry was a gift from Gaetano Gargiulo (Addgene plasmid # 201453 ; http://n2t.net/addgene:201453 ; RRID:Addgene_201453)
