[The description below was written by a language model from this plasmid's Addgene catalogue record and pLannotate feature annotations shown in this document.]
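Description:
pPB-Neo-COVGT4-d2EGFP-mCherry is a mammalian PiggyBac transposon reporter plasmid built on a commercially sourced PiggyBac expression backbone and designed for synthetic genetic tracing of the epithelial cell response to SARS-CoV-2 infection. In bacteria it is maintained through a high-copy ColE1/pUC-type origin with ampicillin resistance (AmpR). An f1 origin and pBluescript-like lac, T3 and T7 elements remain from the cloning backbone. For mammalian cells, a CMV enhancer/promoter drives a NeoR/KanR gene terminated by the bGH polyadenylation signal, allowing G418 selection of cells carrying the cassette. The feature table does not explicitly annotate the PiggyBac terminal repeats. A small baculovirus-derived FP25 fragment spanning the sequence origin may correspond to transposon-flanking sequence, but this is an inference.

The payload is the COVGT4 synthetic regulatory locus, which the depositor describes as designed from SARS-CoV-2 signature genes and transcription factor genes to model the infection response in epithelial cells. This element appears to lie in the largely unannotated region between the attB4 and attB1 Gateway sites; a short hit there to human CCNJL is probably genomic cis-regulatory sequence rather than coding sequence. Downstream of it are d2EGFP, a destabilised EGFP with a half-life of about two hours, and an mCherry-type red protein followed by three SV40 nuclear localisation signals and a fragment matching the d2EGFP degradation domain. The cassette ends with a rabbit β-globin polyadenylation signal. The short-lived green and nuclear red signals therefore report activation of the synthetic locus. How the two reporters are linked is not annotated. The catalogue insert size is close to the full 8,673 nt sequenced plasmid, so the listed backbone and insert sizes do not add up.
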