Features (pLannotate 1.2.2; 30 found; start..end, strand, type, name):
    316..336     +  protein_bind   attB4: mutant version of attB; core recombination site for the Gateway® BP reaction BP Clonase™
    337..432     -  CDS            CCNJL (fragment): CCNJL_HUMAN - Experimental evidence at protein level: Swiss-Prot protein existence level 1. From Homo sapiens (Human).
   1092..1112    +  protein_bind   attB1: mutant version of attB; core recombination site for the Gateway® BP reaction BP Clonase™
   1122..1967    +  CDS            d2EGFP: EGFP destabilized by fusion to residues 422-461 of mouse ornithine decarboxylase, giving an in vivo half-life of ~2 hours mammalian codon-optimized
   1977..2684    +  CDS            mCherry2: mCherry2 is a basic (constitutively fluorescent) red fluorescent protein published in 2017, derived from Discosoma sp.. It has very low acid sensitivity.
   2703..2723    +  CDS            SV40 NLS: nuclear localization signal of SV40 (simian virus 40) large T antigen
   2727..2747    +  CDS            SV40 NLS: nuclear localization signal of SV40 (simian virus 40) large T antigen
   2751..2771    +  CDS            SV40 NLS: nuclear localization signal of SV40 (simian virus 40) large T antigen
   2786..2909    +  CDS            d2EGFP (fragment): EGFP destabilized by fusion to residues 422-461 of mouse ornithine decarboxylase, giving an in vivo half-life of ~2 hours mammalian codon-optimized
   2910..2934    -  protein_bind   attB2: mutant version of attB; recombination site for the Gateway® BP reaction BP Clonase™
   2938..2962    -  protein_bind   attB2: mutant version of attB; recombination site for the Gateway® BP reaction BP Clonase™
   2966..2990    -  protein_bind   attB2: mutant version of attB; recombination site for the Gateway® BP reaction BP Clonase™
   2994..3062    +  CDS            HBB (fragment): HBB_PONPY - Experimental evidence at transcript level: Swiss-Prot protein existence level 2. Involved in oxygen transport from the lung to the various peripheral tissues. From Pongo pygmaeus (Bornean orangutan).
   3133..3188    +  polyA_signal   β-globin poly(A) signal: rabbit β-globin polyadenylation signal (Gil and Proudfoot, 1987)
   3543..3922    +  enhancer       CMV enhancer: human cytomegalovirus immediate early enhancer
   3923..4126    +  promoter       CMV promoter: human cytomegalovirus (CMV) immediate early promoter
   4159..4953    +  CDS            NeoR/KanR: aminoglycoside phosphotransferase from Tn5; aph(3')-II (or nptII); confers resistance to neomycin, kanamycin, and G418 (Geneticin®)
   4997..5221    +  polyA_signal   bGH poly(A) signal: bovine growth hormone polyadenylation signal
   5700..5718    -  promoter       T7 promoter: promoter for bacteriophage T7 RNA polymerase
   5721..5878    +  CDS            lacZα (fragment): LacZα fragment of β-galactosidase; lacZ fragment
   5883..6311    +  rep_origin     f1 ori (sequence partly withheld): f1 bacteriophage origin of replication; arrow indicates direction of (+) strand synthesis
   6364..6468    +  promoter       AmpR promoter: bla
   6469..7329    +  CDS            AmpR: β-lactamase; bla; confers resistance to ampicillin, carbenicillin, and related antibiotics
   7500..8088    +  rep_origin     ori: high-copy-number ColE1/pMB1/pBR322/pUC origin of replication
   8271..8363    +  CDS            lacI (fragment): lac repressor; lacI; The lac repressor binds to the lac operator to inhibit transcription in E. coli. This inhibition can be relieved by adding lactose or isopropyl-β-D-thiogalactopyranoside (IPTG).
   8376..8397    +  protein_bind   CAP binding site: CAP binding activates transcription in the presence of cAMP. E. coli catabolite activator protein
   8412..8442    +  promoter       lac promoter: promoter for the E. coli lac operon
   8450..8466    +  protein_bind   lac operator: The lac repressor binds to the lac operator to inhibit transcription in E. coli. This inhibition can be relieved by adding lactose or isopropyl-β-D-thiogalactopyranoside (IPTG). lac repressor encoded by lacI
   8511..8529    +  promoter       T3 promoter: promoter for bacteriophage T3 RNA polymerase
   8546..4       -  CDS            FP (fragment) (across the origin): FP25_NPVAC - Experimental evidence at protein level: Swiss-Prot protein existence level 1. From Autographa californica nuclear polyhedrosis virus (AcMNPV).
>Addgene plasmid #201453 | pPB-Neo-COVGT4-d2EGFP-mCherry | addgene full sequence | sequence record 401120 | Addgene NGS Result
TTAACCCTAGAAAGATAGTCTGCGTAAAATTGACGCATGCATTCTTGAAATATTGCTCTCTCTTTCTAAA
TAGCGCGAATCCGTCGCTGTGCATTTAGGACATCTCAGTCGCCGCTTGGAGCTCCCGTGAGGCGTGCTTG
TCAATGCGGTAAGTGTCACTGATTTTGAACTATAACGACCGCGTGAGTCAAAATGACGCATGATTATCTT
TTACGTGACTTTTAAGATTTAACTCATACGATAATTATATTGTTATTTCATGTTCTACTTACGTGATAAC
TTATTATATATATATTTTCTTGTTATAGATATCATCAACTTTGTATAGAAAAGTTGGGCAGGAGAATTGC
TTGAACCCAGGAGGCGGAGGTAGCGGTGAGCTGAGATTGCACCACTGCACTCCAGCCTGGGCAATAAAAG
TGAAACTCCATCTCAAAAACAACCACACACACAGAGAAGAGAAAAGAGAAAAGAATAAGAAAGAATGGGA
AGCAAGGAGATGAAGGAGAGGAAGTCGTAGCTGGGAAGGGGACCAGGAAGTGGGTGTCAGGTCCAAGAGC
TGCTAGAAAGAAACGAAACTGAAAGCAGGGAATTTCCCAAGTTTGGGGAAGACAGGAACTGCAGCGCCCC
TCCCCGTTGGAACATTTGCTCTGAATTAAGAAGAAATGTTGTTATTTACATCTGACCTATTTTCTCTAGA
CCTCAGTGGTTTCCAGGACAACACACTGAGGTTTTGAAGGAGGGGTGCAAGGGGAAGTGCTGACTCATCT
TTTTTGCCACTCCCTTCCCACCCTGTCCCCAGAGGTTTTTCTGTCCCTTTATGTCTATGAACAAGTACAG
CTGAGGCCATCAGCACTGCACACACCTGGAACAGTCTTGTTAAAACAGGACCTCCCTAAAGGCCAAGAGC
TAAGGAAAGAGAAAGTGAAGGACTGAGCAGGCAGCTGAGCCAGAGGTCAGGCTGTAGTGGGGAGGCCAGA
AGGGGCGGGGACAGCCGGGATTGGGAGGGGAGAACAGCAGCGTGGGCGGCTGGCAGAGGCAGGGAAAGAC
CAGCAGAGAGGAAAGAGAAACTGGGAGAGGGAGGAAGGGAGCAAGTTTGTACAAAAAAGCAGGCTGCCAC
CATGGTGAGCAAGGGCGAGGAGCTGTTCACCGGGGTGGTGCCCATCCTGGTCGAGCTGGACGGCGACGTA
AACGGCCACAAGTTCAGCGTGTCCGGCGAGGGCGAGGGCGATGCCACCTACGGCAAGCTGACCCTGAAGT
TCATCTGCACCACCGGCAAGCTGCCCGTGCCCTGGCCCACCCTCGTGACCACCCTGACCTACGGCGTGCA
GTGCTTCAGCCGCTACCCCGACCACATGAAGCAGCACGACTTCTTCAAGTCCGCCATGCCCGAAGGCTAC
GTCCAGGAGCGCACCATCTTCTTCAAGGACGACGGCAACTACAAGACCCGCGCCGAGGTGAAGTTCGAGG
GCGACACCCTGGTGAACCGCATCGAGCTGAAGGGCATCGACTTCAAGGAGGACGGCAACATCCTGGGGCA
CAAGCTGGAGTACAACTACAACAGCCACAACGTCTATATCATGGCCGACAAGCAGAAGAACGGCATCAAG
GTGAACTTCAAGATCCGCCACAACATCGAGGACGGCAGCGTGCAGCTCGCCGACCACTACCAGCAGAACA
CCCCCATCGGCGACGGCCCCGTGCTGCTGCCCGACAACCACTACCTGAGCACCCAGTCCGCCCTGAGCAA
AGACCCCAACGAGAAGCGCGATCACATGGTCCTGCTGGAGTTCGTGACCGCCGCCGGGATCACTCTCGGC
ATGGACGAGCTGTACAAGAAGCTTAGCCATGGCTTCCCGCCGGAGGTGGAGGAGCAGGATGATGGCACGC
TGCCCATGTCTTGTGCCCAGGAGAGCGGGATGGACCGTCACCCTGCAGCCTGTGCTTCTGCTAGGATCAA
TGTGTAGACTGCCACCATGGTGAGCAAGGGCGAGGAGGACAACATGGCCATCATCAAGGAGTTCATGAGG
TTCAAGGTGCACATGGAGGGCAGCGTGAACGGCCACGAGTTCGAGATCGAGGGCGAGGGCGAGGGCAGGC
CCTACGAGGGCACCCAGACCGCCAAGCTGAAGGTGACCAAGGGCGGCCCCCTGCCCTTCGCCTGGGACAT
CCTGAGCCCCCAGTTCATGTACGGCAGCAAGGCCTACGTGAAGCACCCCGCCGACATCCCCGACTACCTG
AAGCTGAGCTTCCCCGAGGGCTTCAACTGGGAGAGGGTGATGAACTTCGAGGACGGCGGCGTGGTGACCG
TGACCCAGGACAGCAGCCTGCAGGACGGCGAGTTCATCTACAAGGTGAAGCTGAGGGGCACCAACTTCCC
CAGCGACGGCCCCGTGATGCAGTGCAGGACCATGGGCTGGGAGGCCAGCACCGAGAGGATGTACCCCGAG
GACGGCGCCCTGAAGGGCGAGATCAAGCAGAGGCTGAAGCTGAAGGACGGCGGCCACTACGACGCCGAGG
TGAAGACCACCTACAAGGCCAAGAAGCCCGTGCAGCTGCCCGGCGCCTACAACGTGGACATCAAGCTGGA
CATCCTGAGCCACAACGAGGACTACACCATCGTGGAGCAGTACGAGAGGGCCGAGGGCAGGCACAGCACC
GGCGGCATGGACGAGCTGTACAAGCTCAGATCTCGAGCTGATCCAAAAAAGAAGAGAAAGGTAGATCCAA
AAAAGAAGAGAAAGGTAGATCCAAAAAAGAAGAGAAAGGTAGGATCCACCGGATCTAGCCATGGCTTCCC
GCCGGAGGTGGAGGAGCAGGATGATGGCACGCTGCCCATGTCTTGTGCCCAGGAGAGCGGGATGGACCGT
CACCCTGCAGCCTGTGCTTCTGCTAGGATCAATGTGTAGACCCAGCTTTCTTGTACAAAGTGGTGATACC
CAGCTTTCTTGTACAAAGTGGTGATACCCAGCTTTCTTGTACAAAGTGGTGATCCTCAGGTGCAGGCTGC
CTATCAGAAGGTGGTGGCTGGTGTGGCCAATGCCCTGGCTCACAAATACCACTGAGATCTTTTTCCCTCT
GCCAAAAATTATGGGGACATCATGAAGCCCCTTGAGCATCTGACTTCTGGCTAATAAAGGAAATTTATTT
TCATTGCAATAGTGTGTTGGAATTTTTTGTGTCTCTCACTCGGAAGGACATATGGGAGGGCAAATCATTT
AAAACATCAGAATGAGTATTTGGTTTAGAGTTTGGCAACATATGCCCATATGCTGGCTGCCATGAACAAA
GGTTGGCTATAAAGAGGTCATCAGTATATGAAACAGCCCCCTGCTGTCCATTCCTTATTCCATAGAAAAG
CCTTGACTTGAGGTTAGATTTTTTTTATATTTTGTTTTGTGTTATTTTTTTCTTTAACATCCCTAAAATT
TTCCTTACATGTTTTACTAGCCAGATTTTTCCTCCTCTCCTGACTACTCCCAGTCATAGCTGTCCCTCTT
CTCTTATGGAGATCCCTCGACCTGCAGCCCAAGCTTCGCGTTGACATTGATTATTGACTAGTTATTAATA
GTAATCAATTACGGGGTCATTAGTTCATAGCCCATATATGGAGTTCCGCGTTACATAACTTACGGTAAAT
GGCCCGCCTGGCTGACCGCCCAACGACCCCCGCCCATTGACGTCAATAATGACGTATGTTCCCATAGTAA
CGCCAATAGGGACTTTCCATTGACGTCAATGGGTGGAGTATTTACGGTAAACTGCCCACTTGGCAGTACA
TCAAGTGTATCATATGCCAAGTACGCCCCCTATTGACGTCAATGACGGTAAATGGCCCGCCTGGCATTAT
GCCCAGTACATGACCTTATGGGACTTTCCTACTTGGCAGTACATCTACGTATTAGTCATCGCTATTACCA
TGGTGATGCGGTTTTGGCAGTACATCAATGGGCGTGGATAGCGGTTTGACTCACGGGGATTTCCAAGTCT
CCACCCCATTGACGTCAATGGGAGTTTGTTTTGGCACCAAAATCAACGGGACTTTCCAAAATGTCGTAAC
AACTCCGCCCCATTGACGCAAATGGGCGGTAGGCGTGTACGGTGGGAGGTCTATATAAGCAGAGCTCTCT
GGCTAACTAGAGAACCCACTGCGCCACCATGATTGAACAAGATGGATTGCACGCAGGTTCTCCGGCCGCT
TGGGTGGAGAGGCTATTCGGCTATGACTGGGCACAACAGACAATCGGCTGCTCTGATGCCGCCGTGTTCC
GGCTGTCAGCGCAGGGGCGCCCGGTTCTTTTTGTCAAGACCGACCTGTCCGGTGCCCTGAATGAACTGCA
AGACGAGGCAGCGCGGCTATCGTGGCTGGCCACGACGGGCGTTCCTTGCGCAGCTGTGCTCGACGTTGTC
ACTGAAGCGGGAAGGGACTGGCTGCTATTGGGCGAAGTGCCGGGGCAGGATCTCCTGTCATCTCACCTTG
CTCCTGCCGAGAAAGTATCCATCATGGCTGATGCAATGCGGCGGCTGCATACGCTTGATCCGGCTACCTG
CCCATTCGACCACCAAGCGAAACATCGCATCGAGCGAGCACGTACTCGGATGGAAGCCGGTCTTGTCGAT
CAGGATGATCTGGACGAAGAGCATCAGGGGCTCGCGCCAGCCGAACTGTTCGCCAGGCTCAAGGCGAGCA
TGCCCGACGGCGAGGATCTCGTCGTGACCCATGGCGATGCCTGCTTGCCGAATATCATGGTGGAAAATGG
CCGCTTTTCTGGATTCATCGACTGTGGCCGGCTGGGTGTGGCGGACCGCTATCAGGACATAGCGTTGGCT
ACCCGTGATATTGCTGAAGAGCTTGGCGGCGAATGGGCTGACCGCTTCCTCGTGCTTTACGGTATCGCCG
CTCCCGATTCGCAGCGCATCGCCTTCTATCGCCTTCTTGACGAGTTCTTCTGACTCGAGTCTAGAGGGCC
CGTTTAAACCCGCTGATCAGCCTCGACTGTGCCTTCTAGTTGCCAGCCATCTGTTGTTTGCCCCTCCCCC
GTGCCTTCCTTGACCCTGGAAGGTGCCACTCCCACTGTCCTTTCCTAATAAAATGAGGAAATTGCATCGC
ATTGTCTGAGTAGGTGTCATTCTATTCTGGGGGGTGGGGTGGGGCAGGACAGCAAGGGGGAGGATTGGGA
AGACAATAGCAGGCATGCTGGGGATGCGGTGGGCTCTATGGCTCGAGTTAATTAACGAGAGCATAATATT
GATATGTGCCAAAGTTGTTTCTGACTGACTAATAAGTATAATTTGTTTCTATTATGTATAGGTTAAGCTA
ATTACTTATTTTATAATACAACATGACTGTTTTTAAAGTACAAAATAAGTTTATTTTTGTAAAAGAGAGA
ATGTTTAAAAGTTTTGTTACTTTATAGAAGAAATTTTGAGTTTTTGTTTTTTTTTAATAAATAAATAAAC
ATAAATAAATTGTTTGTTGAATTTATTATTAGTATGTAAGTGTAAATATAATAAAACTTAATATCTATTC
AAATTAATAAATAAACCTCGATATACAGACCGATAAAACACATGCGTCAATTTTACGCATGATTATCTTT
AACGTACGTCACAATATGATTATCTTTCTAGGGTTAAATAATAGTTTCTAATTTTTTTATTATTCAGCCT
GCTGTCGTGAATACCGAGCTCCAATTCGCCCTATAGTGAGTCGTATTACAATTCACTGGCCGTCGTTTTA
CAACGTCGTGACTGGGAAAACCCTGGCGTTACCCAACTTAATCGCCTTGCAGCACATCCCCCTTTCGCCA
GCTGGCGTAATAGCGAAGAGGCCCGCACCGATCGCCCTTCCCAACAGTTGCGCAGCCTGAATGGCGAATG
GG
[124 nt withheld, positions 5883-6006]
C
[91 nt withheld, positions 6008-6098]
A
[49 nt withheld, positions 6100-6148]
CCTTTGACGTTGGAGTCCACGTTCTTT
[37 nt withheld, positions 6176-6212]
ACCCTATCTCGGTCTATTCTTTTGATTTATAAGGGATTTTGCCGATTTCGGCCTATTGGTTAAAAAATGA
GCTGATTTAACAAAAATTTAACGCGAATTTTAACAAAATATTAACGCTTACAATTTAGGTGGCACTTTTC
GGGGAAATGTGCGCGGAACCCCTATTTGTTTATTTTTCTAAATACATTCAAATATGTATCCGCTCATGAG
ACAATAACCCTGATAAATGCTTCAATAATATTGAAAAAGGAAGAGTATGAGTATTCAACATTTCCGTGTC
GCCCTTATTCCCTTTTTTGCGGCATTTTGCCTTCCTGTTTTTGCTCACCCAGAAACGCTGGTGAAAGTAA
AAGATGCTGAAGATCAGTTGGGTGCACGAGTGGGTTACATCGAACTGGATCTCAACAGCGGTAAGATCCT
TGAGAGTTTTCGCCCCGAAGAACGTTTTCCAATGATGAGCACTTTTAAAGTTCTGCTATGTGGCGCGGTA
TTATCCCGTATTGACGCCGGGCAAGAGCAACTCGGTCGCCGCATACACTATTCTCAGAATGACTTGGTTG
AGTACTCACCAGTCACAGAAAAGCATCTTACGGATGGCATGACAGTAAGAGAATTATGCAGTGCTGCCAT
AACCATGAGTGATAACACTGCGGCCAACTTACTTCTGACAACGATCGGAGGACCGAAGGAGCTAACCGCT
TTTTTGCACAACATGGGGGATCATGTAACTCGCCTTGATCGTTGGGAACCGGAGCTGAATGAAGCCATAC
CAAACGACGAGCGTGACACCACGATGCCTGTAGCAATGGCAACAACGTTGCGCAAACTATTAACTGGCGA
ACTACTTACTCTAGCTTCCCGGCAACAATTAATAGACTGGATGGAGGCGGATAAAGTTGCAGGACCACTT
CTGCGCTCGGCCCTTCCGGCTGGCTGGTTTATTGCTGATAAATCTGGAGCCGGTGAGCGTGGGTCTCGCG
GTATCATTGCAGCACTGGGGCCAGATGGTAAGCCCTCCCGTATCGTAGTTATCTACACGACGGGGAGTCA
GGCAACTATGGATGAACGAAATAGACAGATCGCTGAGATAGGTGCCTCACTGATTAAGCATTGGTAACTG
TCAGACCAAGTTTACTCATATATACTTTAGATTGATTTAAAACTTCATTTTTAATTTAAAAGGATCTAGG
TGAAGATCCTTTTTGATAATCTCATGACCAAAATCCCTTAACGTGAGTTTTCGTTCCACTGAGCGTCAGA
CCCCGTAGAAAAGATCAAAGGATCTTCTTGAGATCCTTTTTTTCTGCGCGTAATCTGCTGCTTGCAAACA
AAAAAACCACCGCTACCAGCGGTGGTTTGTTTGCCGGATCAAGAGCTACCAACTCTTTTTCCGAAGGTAA
CTGGCTTCAGCAGAGCGCAGATACCAAATACTGTTCTTCTAGTGTAGCCGTAGTTAGGCCACCACTTCAA
GAACTCTGTAGCACCGCCTACATACCTCGCTCTGCTAATCCTGTTACCAGTGGCTGCTGCCAGTGGCGAT
AAGTCGTGTCTTACCGGGTTGGACTCAAGACGATAGTTACCGGATAAGGCGCAGCGGTCGGGCTGAACGG
GGGGTTCGTGCACACAGCCCAGCTTGGAGCGAACGACCTACACCGAACTGAGATACCTACAGCGTGAGCT
ATGAGAAAGCGCCACGCTTCCCGAAGGGAGAAAGGCGGACAGGTATCCGGTAAGCGGCAGGGTCGGAACA
GGAGAGCGCACGAGGGAGCTTCCAGGGGGAAACGCCTGGTATCTTTATAGTCCTGTCGGGTTTCGCCACC
TCTGACTTGAGCGTCGATTTTTGTGATGCTCGTCAGGGGGGCGGAGCCTATGGAAAAACGCCAGCAACGC
GGCCTTTTTACGGTTCCTGGCCTTTTGCTGGCCTTTTGCTCACATGTTCTTTCCTGCGTTATCCCCTGAT
TCTGTGGATAACCGTATTACCGCCTTTGAGTGAGCTGATACCGCTCGCCGCAGCCGAACGACCGAGCGCA
GCGAGTCAGTGAGCGAGGAAGCGGAAGAGCGCCCAATACGCAAACCGCCTCTCCCCGCGCGTTGGCCGAT
TCATTAATGCAGCTGGCACGACAGGTTTCCCGACTGGAAAGCGGGCAGTGAGCGCAACGCAATTAATGTG
AGTTAGCTCACTCATTAGGCACCCCAGGCTTTACACTTTATGCTTCCGGCTCGTATGTTGTGTGGAATTG
TGAGCGGATAACAATTTCACACAGGAAACAGCTATGACCATGATTACGCCAAGCTCGAAATTAACCCTCA
CTAAAGGGAACAAAAGCTGGTACCTCGCGCGACTTGGTTTGCCATTCTTTAGCGCGCGTCGCGTCACACA
GCTTGGCCACAATGTGGTTTTTGTCAAACGAAGATTCTATGACGTGTTTAAAGTTTAGGTCGAGTAAAGC
GCAAATCTTTT
