>Addgene plasmid #201453 | pPB-Neo-COVGT4-d2EGFP-mCherry | depositor partial sequence | sequence record 390610 | COVGT4
GGCAGGAGAATTGCTTGAACCCAGGAGGCGGAGGTAGCGGTGAGCTGAGATTGCACCACTGCACTCCAGC
CTGGGCAATAAAAGTGAAACTCCATCTCAAAAACAACCACACACACAGAGAAGAGAAAAGAGAAAAGAAT
AAGAAAGAATGGGAAGCAAGGAGATGAAGGAGAGGAAGTCGTAGCTGGGAAGGGGACCAGGAAGTGGGTG
TCAGGTCCAAGAGCTGCTAGAAAGAAACGAAACTGAAAGCAGGGAATTTCCCAAGTTTGGGGAAGACAGG
AACTGCAGCGCCCCTCCCCGTTGGAACATTTGCTCTGAATTAAGAAGAAATGTTGTTATTTACATCTGAC
CTATTTTCTCTAGACCTCAGTGGTTTCCAGGACAACACACTGAGGTTTTGAAGGAGGGGTGCAAGGGGAA
GTGCTGACTCATCTTTTTTGCCACTCCCTTCCCACCCTGTCCCCAGAGGTTTTTCTGTCCCTTTATGTCT
ATGAACAAGTACAGCTGAGGCCATCAGCACTGCACACACCTGGAACAGTCTTGTTAAAACAGGACCTCCC
TAAAGGCCAAGAGCTAAGGAAAGAGAAAGTGAAGGACTGAGCAGGCAGCTGAGCCAGAGGTCAGGCTGTA
GTGGGGAGGCCAGAAGGGGCGGGGACAGCCGGGATTGGGAGGGGAGAACAGCAGCGTGGGCGGCTGGCAG
AGGCAGGGAAAGACCAGCAGAGAGGAAAGAGAAACTGGGAGAGGGAGGAAGGGAG
